Addgene plasmid #168315: pTL81
Purpose: pGBKT7 yeast two-hybrid plasmid
Depositing lab: Sophien Kamoun. Depositing organization: Sainsbury Laboratory, Norwich. Publication: A single amino acid polymorphism in a conserved effector of the multihost blast fungus pathogen expands host-target binding spectrum. Bentham AR, Petit-Houdenot Y, Win J, Chuma I, Terauchi R, Banfield MJ, Kamoun S, Langner T. PLoS Pathog. 2021 Nov 10;17(11):e1009957. doi: 10.1371/journal.ppat.1009957. eCollection 2021 Nov. PubMed 34758051.
Backbone
  Vector backbone: pGBKT7
  Vector type: Yeast Expression
Growth in bacteria
  Bacterial resistance: Kanamycin, 50 μg/mL
  Growth temperature: 37°C
  Growth strain: DH5alpha
  Copy number: High Copy
Gene/Insert
  Gene/Insert name: Si514714089
  Species: Setaria italica
  Cloning method: Unknown
Terms and licenses: Academic/Nonprofit Terms; Industry Terms: Not Available to Industry
How to cite: pTL81 was a gift from Sophien Kamoun (Addgene plasmid # 168315 ; http://n2t.net/addgene:168315 ; RRID:Addgene_168315)
