[The description below was written by a language model from this plasmid's Addgene catalogue record and pLannotate feature annotations shown in this document.]
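Description:
pTL81 is a yeast two-hybrid bait plasmid built on the pGBKT7 backbone, a yeast expression shuttle vector. In E. coli it replicates from a high-copy ColE1/pUC-type origin and is selected with kanamycin through the Tn5 aminoglycoside phosphotransferase (NeoR/KanR) gene, here driven by the AmpR (bla) promoter. In Saccharomyces cerevisiae it is maintained episomally by the 2μ origin and selected by tryptophan prototrophy via the TRP1 marker with its own promoter. An f1 origin and several small backbone remnants (lac promoter/operator, and fragments of lacI, lacZα, rop, bom and ble) are also annotated but have no evident role in the payload.

The expression cassette consists of the yeast ADH1 promoter driving the GAL4 DNA-binding domain, followed by a T7 promoter, the insert, and then T7 and ADH1 terminators. The catalogue names the insert as Si514714089 from Setaria italica (foxtail millet). The automated annotation marks a roughly 230 bp segment at this position as resembling a fragment of the rice immune receptor Pik-1. This reflects sequence similarity rather than rice origin, and the record does not otherwise describe what the insert encodes or how it was cloned. The layout is consistent with the insert being expressed as a fusion to the GAL4 DNA-binding domain, so that interaction with a prey protein fused to an activation domain would switch on GAL4-responsive reporters. The internal T7 promoter would also permit in vitro transcription of the insert without the GAL4 domain. The associated publication concerns host-target binding by a blast fungus effector, which suggests that the plasmid was used to test effector binding to this Setaria protein.
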