Features (pLannotate 1.2.2; 24 found; start..end, strand, type, name):
     30..734     +  promoter       ADH1 promoter: S. cerevisiae ADH1; promoter for alcohol dehydrogenase 1
    762..1202    +  CDS            GAL4 DNA binding domain: DNA binding domain of the GAL4 transcriptional activator; Saccharomyces cerevisiae GAL4 (truncated)
   1213..1231    +  promoter       T7 promoter: promoter for bacteriophage T7 RNA polymerase
   1308..1538    +  CDS            PIK-1 (fragment): PIK1_ORYSJ - Also known as PIK1-KA From Oryza sativa subsp. japonica (Rice).
   1574..1621    +  terminator     T7 terminator: transcription terminator for bacteriophage T7 RNA polymerase
   1648..1835    +  terminator     ADH1 terminator: S. cerevisiae ADH1; transcription terminator for the S. cerevisiae alcohol dehydrogenase 1 (ADH1) gene
   1883..1899    -  protein_bind   lac operator: The lac repressor binds to the lac operator to inhibit transcription in E. coli. This inhibition can be relieved by adding lactose or isopropyl-β-D-thiogalactopyranoside (IPTG). lac repressor encoded by lacI
   1907..1937    -  promoter       lac promoter: promoter for the E. coli lac operon
   1952..1973    -  protein_bind   CAP binding site: CAP binding activates transcription in the presence of cAMP. E. coli catabolite activator protein
   1986..2078    -  CDS            lacI (fragment): lac repressor; lacI; The lac repressor binds to the lac operator to inhibit transcription in E. coli. This inhibition can be relieved by adding lactose or isopropyl-β-D-thiogalactopyranoside (IPTG).
   2261..2849    -  rep_origin     ori: high-copy-number ColE1/pMB1/pBR322/pUC origin of replication
   3071..3087    +  polyA_signal   bGH poly(A) signal (fragment): bovine growth hormone polyadenylation signal
   3178..3225    -  polyA_signal   HSV TK poly(A) signal: herpes simplex virus thymidine kinase polyadenylation signal (Cole and Stacy, 1985)
   3284..3436    -  CDS            ble (fragment): BLE_KLEPN - Experimental evidence at protein level: Swiss-Prot protein existence level 1. Binding protein with a strong affinity to the bleomycin family of antibiotics. Binds to CL990; an antimitotic-antibiotic compound. From Klebsiella pneumoniae.
   3457..4251    -  CDS            NeoR/KanR: aminoglycoside phosphotransferase from Tn5; aph(3')-II (or nptII); confers resistance to neomycin, kanamycin, and G418 (Geneticin®)
   4252..4356    -  promoter       AmpR promoter: bla
   4383..5725    -  rep_origin     2μ ori: yeast 2μ plasmid origin of replication
   5793..5828    +  CDS            rop (fragment): Rop protein, which maintains plasmids at low copy number; rop
   5930..5979    +  misc_feature   bom (fragment): basis of mobility region from pBR322
   6118..6265    +  promoter       TRP1 promoter: S. cerevisiae TRP1
   6266..6940    +  CDS            TRP1: phosphoribosylanthranilate isomerase, required for tryptophan biosynthesis; S. cerevisiae TRP1; yeast auxotrophic marker
   6991..7042    +  misc_feature   bom (fragment): basis of mobility region from pBR322
   7070..7498    -  rep_origin     f1 ori (sequence partly withheld): f1 bacteriophage origin of replication; arrow indicates direction of (+) strand synthesis
   7502..29      -  CDS            lacZα (fragment) (across the origin): LacZα fragment of β-galactosidase; lacZ fragment
>Addgene plasmid #168315 | pTL81 | addgene full sequence | sequence record 348914 | Addgene NGS Result
CGGTGCGGGCCTCTTCGCTATTACGCCAGATCCTTTTGTTGTTTCCGGGTGTACAATATGGACTTCCTCT
TTTCTGGCAACCAAACCCATACATCGGGATTCCTATAATACCTTCGTTGGTCTCCCTAACATGTAGGTGG
CGGAGGGGAGATATACAATAGAACAGATACCAGACAAGACATAATGGGCTAAACAAGACTACACCAATTA
CACTGCCTCATTGATGGTGGTACATAACGAACTAATACTGTAGCCCTAGACTTGATAGCCATCATCATAT
CGAAGTTTCACTACCCTTTTTCCATTTGCCATCTATTGAAGTAATAATAGGCGCATGCAACTTCTTTTCT
TTTTTTTTCTTTTCTCTCTCCCCCGTTGTTGTCTCACCATATCCGCAATGACAAAAAAATGATGGAAGAC
ACTAAAGGAAAAAATTAACGACAAAGACAGCACCAACAGATGTCGTTGTTCCAGAGCTGATGAGGGGTAT
CTCGAAGCACACGAAACTTTTTCCTTCCTTCATTCACGCACACTACTCTCTAATGAGCAACGGTATACGG
CCTTCCTTCCAGTTACTTGAATTTGAAATAAAAAAAAGTTTGCTGTCTTGCTATCAAGTATAAATAGACC
TGCAATTATTAATCTTTTGTTTCCTCGTCATTGTTCTCGTTCCCTTTCTTCCTTGTTTCTTTTTCTGCAC
AATATTTCAAGCTATACCAAGCATACAATCAACTCCAAGCTTGAAGCAAGCCTCCTGAAAGATGAAGCTA
CTGTCTTCTATCGAACAAGCATGCGATATTTGCCGACTTAAAAAGCTCAAGTGCTCCAAAGAAAAACCGA
AGTGCGCCAAGTGTCTGAAGAACAACTGGGAGTGTCGCTACTCTCCCAAAACCAAAAGGTCTCCGCTGAC
TAGGGCACATCTGACAGAAGTGGAATCAAGGCTAGAAAGACTGGAACAGCTATTTCTACTGATTTTTCCT
CGAGAAGACCTTGACATGATTTTGAAAATGGATTCTTTACAGGATATAAAAGCATTGTTAACAGGATTAT
TTGTACAAGATAATGTGAATAAAGATGCCGTCACAGATAGATTGGCTTCAGTGGAGACTGATATGCCTCT
AACATTGAGACAGCATAGAATAAGTGCGACATCATCATCGGAAGAGAGTAGTAACAAAGGTCAAAGACAG
TTGACTGTATCGCCGGAATTTGTAATACGACTCACTATAGGGCGAGCCGCCATCATGGAGGAGCAGAAGC
TGATCTCAGAGGAGGACCTGCATATGGCCATGGAGGCCGAATTCAAACAGAAAATCGTGATCAAGGTGCA
GATGAGCAGCGATAAATGCCGCAGCAAAGCCATGGCACTGGTGGCCAGCACCGGTGGTGTTGATAGCGTG
GCCCTGGCCGGTGATGGCAAAGATCAGGTGGTGGTGGTGGGTGAAGGCGTGGATAGCATCAAACTGACCG
AAGCCCTGCGCAAAAAAGTGGGTGATGCCCAGCTGGTGCAGGTGGGCGAAAACAAAAAAGAAGAGAAAAA
ATAAGGATCCGTCGACCTGCAGCGGCCGCATAACTAGCATAACCCCTTGGGGCCTCTAAACGGGTCTTGA
GGGGTTTTTTGCGCGCTTGCAGCCAAGCTAATTCCGGGCGAATTTCTTATGATTTATGATTTTTATTATT
AAATAAGTTATAAAAAAAATAAGTGTATACAAATTTTAAAGTGACTCTTAGGTTTTAAAACGAAAATTCT
TATTCTTGAGTAACTCTTTCCTGTAGGTCAGGTTGCTTTCTCAGGTATAGCATGAGGTCGCTCTTATTGA
CCACACCTCTACCGGCATGCAAGCTTGGCGTAATCATGGTCATAGCTGTTTCCTGTGTGAAATTGTTATC
CGCTCACAATTCCACACAACATACGAGCCGGAAGCATAAAGTGTAAAGCCTGGGGTGCCTAATGAGTGAG
CTAACTCACATTAATTGCGTTGCGCTCACTGCCCGCTTTCCAGTCGGGAAACCTGTCGTGCCAGCTGCAT
TAATGAATCGGCCAACGCGCGGGGAGAGGCGGTTTGCGTATTGGGCGCTCTTCCGCTTCCTCGCTCACTG
ACTCGCTGCGCTCGGTCGTTCGGCTGCGGCGAGCGGTATCAGCTCACTCAAAGGCGGTAATACGGTTATC
CACAGAATCAGGGGATAACGCAGGAAAGAACATGTGAGCAAAAGGCCAGCAAAAGGCCAGGAACCGTAAA
AAGGCCGCGTTGCTGGCGTTTTTCCATAGGCTCCGCCCCCCTGACGAGCATCACAAAAATCGACGCTCAA
GTCAGAGGTGGCGAAACCCGACAGGACTATAAAGATACCAGGCGTTTCCCCCTGGAAGCTCCCTCGTGCG
CTCTCCTGTTCCGACCCTGCCGCTTACCGGATACCTGTCCGCCTTTCTCCCTTCGGGAAGCGTGGCGCTT
TCTCATAGCTCACGCTGTAGGTATCTCAGTTCGGTGTAGGTCGTTCGCTCCAAGCTGGGCTGTGTGCACG
AACCCCCCGTTCAGCCCGACCGCTGCGCCTTATCCGGTAACTATCGTCTTGAGTCCAACCCGGTAAGACA
CGACTTATCGCCACTGGCAGCAGCCACTGGTAACAGGATTAGCAGAGCGAGGTATGTAGGCGGTGCTACA
GAGTTCTTGAAGTGGTGGCCTAACTACGGCTACACTAGAAGAACAGTATTTGGTATCTGCGCTCTGCTGA
AGCCAGTTACCTTCGGAAAAAGAGTTGGTAGCTCTTGATCCGGCAAACAAACCACCGCTGGTAGCGGTGG
TTTTTTTGTTTGCAAGCAGCAGATTACGCGCAGAAAAAAAGGATCTCAAGAAGATCCTTTGATCTTTTCT
ACGGGGTCTGACGCTCAGTGGAACGAAAACTCACGTTAAGGGATTTTGGTCATGAGATTATCAAAAAGGA
TCTTCACCTAGATCCTTTTAAATTAAAAATGAAGTTTTAAATCAATCTAAAGTATATATGAGTAACCTGA
GGCTATGGCAGGGCCTGCCGCCCCGACGTTGGCTGCGAGCCCTGGGCCTTCACCCGAACTTGGGGGGTGG
GGTGGGGAAAAGGAAGAAACGCGGGCGTATTGGCCCCAATGGGGTCTCGGTGGGGTATCGACAGAGTGCC
AGCCCTGGGACCGAACCCCGCGTTTATGAACAAACGACCCAACACCGTGCGTTTTATTCTGTCTTTTTAT
TGCCGTCATAGCGCGGGTTCCTTCCGGTATTGTCTCCTTCCGTGTTTCAGTTAGCCTCCCCCTAGGGTGG
GCGAAGAACTCCAGCATGAGATCCCCGCGCTGGAGGATCATCCAGCCGGCGTCCCGGAAAACGATTCCGA
AGCCCAACCTTTCATAGAAGGCGGCGGTGGAATCGAAATCTCGTGATGGCAGGTTGGGCGTCGCTTGGTC
GGTCATTTCGAACCCCAGAGTCCCGCTCAGAAGAACTCGTCAAGAAGGCGATAGAAGGCGATGCGCTGCG
AATCGGGAGCGGCGATACCGTAAAGCACGAGGAAGCGGTCAGCCCATTCGCCGCCAAGCTCTTCAGCAAT
ATCACGGGTAGCCAACGCTATGTCCTGATAGCGGTCCGCCACACCCAGCCGGCCACAGTCGATGAATCCA
GAAAAGCGGCCATTTTCCACCATGATATTCGGCAAGCAGGCATCGCCATGAGTCACGACGAGATCCTCGC
CGTCGGGCATGCTCGCCTTGAGCCTGGCGAACAGTTCGGCTGGCGCGAGCCCCTGATGCTCTTCGTCCAG
ATCATCCTGATCGACAAGACCGGCTTCCATCCGAGTACGTGCTCGCTCGATGCGATGTTTCGCTTGGTGG
TCGAATGGGCAGGTAGCCGGATCAAGCGTATGCAGCCGCCGCATTGCATCAGCCATGATGGATACTTTCT
CGGCAGGAGCAAGGTGAGATGACAGGAGATCCTGCCCCGGCACTTCGCCCAATAGCAGCCAGTCCCTTCC
CGCTTCAGTGACAACGTCGAGCACAGCTGCGCAAGGAACGCCCGTCGTGGCCAGCCACGATAGCCGCGCT
GCCTCGTCTTGCAGTTCATTCAGGGCACCGGACAGGTCGGTCTTGACAAAAAGAACCGGGCGCCCCTGCG
CTGACAGCCGGAACACGGCGGCATCAGAGCAGCCGATTGTCTGTTGTGCCCAGTCATAGCCGAATAGCCT
CTCCACCCAAGCGGCCGGAGAACCTGCGTGCAATCCATCTTGTTCAATCATACTCTTCCTTTTTCAATAT
TATTGAAGCATTTATCAGGGTTATTGTCTCATGAGCGGATACATATTTGAATGTATTTAGAAAAATAAAC
AAATAGGGGTTCCGCGCACATTTCCCCGAAAAGTGCCACCTGAACGAAGCATCTGTGCTTCATTTTGTAG
AACAAAAATGCAACGCGAGAGCGCTAATTTTTCAAACAAAGAATCTGAGCTGCATTTTTACAGAACAGAA
ATGCAACGCGAAAGCGCTATTTTACCAACGAAGAATCTGTGCTTCATTTTTGTAAAACAAAAATGCAACG
CGAGAGCGCTAATTTTTCAAACAAAGAATCTGAGCTGCATTTTTACAGAACAGAAATGCAACGCGAGAGC
GCTATTTTACCAACAAAGAATCTATACTTCTTTTTTGTTCTACAAAAATGCATCCCGAGAGCGCTATTTT
TCTAACAAAGCATCTTAGATTACTTTTTTTCTCCTTTGTGCGCTCTATAATGCAGTCTCTTGATAACTTT
TTGCACTGTAGGTCCGTTAAGGTTAGAAGAAGGCTACTTTGGTGTCTATTTTCTCTTCCATAAAAAAAGC
CTGACTCCACTTCCCGCGTTTACTGATTACTAGCGAAGCTGCGGGTGCATTTTTTCAAGATAAAGGCATC
CCCGATTATATTCTATACCGATGTGGATTGCGCATACTTTGTGAACAGAAAGTGATAGCGTTGATGATTC
TTCATTGGTCAGAAAATTATGAACGGTTTCTTCTATTTTGTCTCTATATACTACGTATAGGAAATGTTTA
CATTTTCGTATTGTTTTCGATTCACTCTATGAATAGTTCTTACTACAATTTTTTTGTCTAAAGAGTAATA
CTAGAGATAAACATAAAAAATGTAGAGGTCGAGTTTAGATGCAAGTTCAAGGAGCGAAAGGTGGATGGGT
AGGTTATATAGGGATATAGCACAGAGATATATAGCAAAGAGATACTTTTGAGCAATGTTTGTGGAAGCGG
TATTCGCAATATTTTAGTAGCTCGTTACAGTCCGGTGCGTTTTTGGTTTTTTGAAAGTGCGTCTTCAGAG
CGCTTTTGGTTTTCAAAAGCGCTCTGAAGTTCCTATACTTTCTAGAGAATAGGAACTTCGGAATAGGAAC
TTCAAAGCGTTTCCGAAAACGAGCGCTTCCGAAAATGCAACGCGAGCTGCGCACATACAGCTCACTGTTC
ACGTCGCACCTATATCTGCGTGTTGCCTGTATATATATATACATGAGAAGAACGGCATAGTGCGTGTTTA
TGCTTAAATGCGTACTTATATGCGTCTATTTATGTAGGATGAAAGGTAGTCTAGTACCTCCTGTGATATT
ATCCCATTCCATGCGGGGTATCGTATGCTTCCTTCAGCACTACCCTTTAGCTGTTCTATATGCTGCCACT
CCTCAATTGGATTAGTCTCATCCTTCAATGCTATCATTTCCTTTGATATTGGATCATACTAAGAAACCAT
TATTATCATGACATTAACCTATAAAAATAGGCGTATCACGAGGCCCTTTCGTCTCGCGCGTTTCGGTGAT
GACGGTGAAAACCTCTGACACATGCAGCTCCCGGAGACGGTCACAGCTTGTCTGTAAGCGGATGCCGGGA
GCAGACAAGCCCGTCAGGGCGCGTCAGCGGGTGTTGGCGGGTGTCGGGGCTGGCTTAACTATGCGGCATC
AGAGCAGATTGTACTGAGAGTGCACCATAGATCAACGACATTACTATATATATAATATAGGAAGCATTTA
ATAGAACAGCATCGTAATATATGTGTACTTTGCAGTTATGACGCCAGATGGCAGTAGTGGAAGATATTCT
TTATTGAAAAATAGCTTGTCACCTTACGTACAATCTTGATCCGGAGCTTTTCTTTTTTTGCCGATTAAGA
ATTAATTCGGTCGAAAAAAGAAAAGGAGAGGGCCAAGAGGGAGGGCATTGGTGACTATTGAGCACGTGAG
TATACGTGATTAAGCACACAAAGGCAGCTTGGAGTATGTCTGTTATTAATTTCACAGGTAGTTCTGGTCC
ATTGGTGAAAGTTTGCGGCTTGCAGAGCACAGAGGCCGCAGAATGTGCTCTAGATTCCGATGCTGACTTG
CTGGGTATTATATGTGTGCCCAATAGAAAGAGAACAATTGACCCGGTTATTGCAAGGAAAATTTCAAGTC
TTGTAAAAGCATATAAAAATAGTTCAGGCACTCCGAAATACTTGGTTGGCGTGTTTCGTAATCAACCTAA
GGAGGATGTTTTGGCTCTGGTCAATGATTACGGCATTGATATCGTCCAACTGCATGGAGATGAGTCGTGG
CAAGAATACCAAGAGTTCCTCGGTTTGCCAGTTATTAAAAGACTCGTATTTCCAAAAGACTGCAACATAC
TACTCAGTGCAGCTTCACAGAAACCTCATTCGTTTATTCCCTTGTTTGATTCAGAAGCAGGTGGGACAGG
TGAACTTTTGGATTGGAACTCGATTTCTGACTGGGTTGGAAGGCAAGAGAGCCCCGAAAGCTTACATTTT
ATGTTAGCTGGTGGACTGACGCCAGAAAATGTTGGTGATGCGCTTAGATTAAATGGCGTTATTGGTGTTG
ATGTAAGCGGAGGTGTGGAGACAAATGGTGTAAAAGACTCTAACAAAATAGCAAATTTCGTCAAAAATGC
TAAGAAATAGGTTATTACTGAGTAGTATTTATTTAAGTATTGTTTGTGCACTTGCCGATCTATGCGGTGT
GAAATACCGCACAGATGCGTAAGGAGAAAATACCGCATCAGGAAATTGTAAGCGTTAATATTTTGTTAAA
ATTCGCGTTAAATTTTTGTTAAATCAGCTCATTTTTTAACCAATAGGCCGAAATCGGCAAAATCCCTTAT
AAATCAAAAGAATAGACCGAGATAGGGT
[37 nt withheld, positions 7169-7205]
AAAGAACGTGGACTCCAACGTCAAAGG
[49 nt withheld, positions 7233-7281]
T
[91 nt withheld, positions 7283-7373]
G
[124 nt withheld, positions 7375-7498]
CCATTCGCCATTCAGGCTGCGCAACTGTTGGGAAGGGCGAT
