>Addgene plasmid #168315 | pTL81 | depositor partial sequence | sequence record 326415 | insert
GAATTCAAACAGAAAATCGTGATCAAGGTGCAGATGAGCAGCGATAAATGCCGCAGCAAAGCCATGGCAC
TGGTGGCCAGCACCGGTGGTGTTGATAGCGTGGCCCTGGCCGGTGATGGCAAAGATCAGGTGGTGGTGGT
GGGTGAAGGCGTGGATAGCATCAAACTGACCGAAGCCCTGCGCAAAAAAGTGGGTGATGCCCAGCTGGTG
CAGGTGGGCGAAAACAAAAAAGAAGAGAAAAAATAAGGATCC
